>Addgene plasmid #138676 | pSECC-sgMARK4-A | addgene full sequence | sequence record 273694 | Addgene NGS Result
TCGACGGATCGGGAGATCTCCCGATCCCCTATGGTGCACTCTCAGTACAATCTGCTCTGATGCCGCATAG
TTAAGCCAGTATCTGCTCCCTGCTTGTGTGTTGGAGGTCGCTGAGTAGTGCGCGAGCAAAATTTAAGCTA
CAACAAGGCAAGGCTTGACCGACAATTGCATGAAGAATCTGCTTAGGGTTAGGCGTTTTGCGCTGCTTCG
CGATGTACGGGCCAGATATACGCGTTGACATTGATTATTGACTAGTTATTAATAGTAATCAATTACGGGG
TCATTAGTTCATAGCCCATATATGGAGTTCCGCGTTACATAACTTACGGTAAATGGCCCGCCTGGCTGAC
CGCCCAACGACCCCCGCCCATTGACGTCAATAATGACGTATGTTCCCATAGTAACGCCAATAGGGACTTT
CCATTGACGTCAATGGGTGGAGTATTTACGGTAAACTGCCCACTTGGCAGTACATCAAGTGTATCATATG
CCAAGTACGCCCCCTATTGACGTCAATGACGGTAAATGGCCCGCCTGGCATTATGCCCAGTACATGACCT
TATGGGACTTTCCTACTTGGCAGTACATCTACGTATTAGTCATCGCTATTACCATGGTGATGCGGTTTTG
GCAGTACATCAATGGGCGTGGATAGCGGTTTGACTCACGGGGATTTCCAAGTCTCCACCCCATTGACGTC
AATGGGAGTTTGTTTTGGCACCAAAATCAACGGGACTTTCCAAAATGTCGTAACAACTCCGCCCCATTGA
CGCAAATGGGCGGTAGGCGTGTACGGTGGGAGGTCTATATAAGCAGCGCGTTTTGCCTGTACTGGGTCTC
TCTGGTTAGACCAGATCTGAGCCTGGGAGCTCTCTGGCTAACTAGGGAACCCACTGCTTAAGCCTCAATA
AAGCTTGCCTTGAGTGCTTCAAGTAGTGTGTGCCCGTCTGTTGTGTGACTCTGGTAACTAGAGATCCCTC
AGACCCTTTTAGTCAGTGTGGAAAATCTCTAGCAGTGGCGCCCGAACAGGGACTTGAAAGCGAAAGGGAA
ACCAGAGGAGCTCTCTCGACGCAGGACTCGGCTTGCTGAAGCGCGCACGGCAAGAGGCGAGGGGCGGCGA
CTGGTGAGTACGCCAAAAATTTTGACTAGCGGAGGCTAGAAGGAGAGAGATGGGTGCGAGAGCGTCAGTA
TTAAGCGGGGGAGAATTAGATCGCGATGGGAAAAAATTCGGTTAAGGCCAGGGGGAAAGAAAAAATATAA
ATTAAAACATATAGTATGGGCAAGCAGGGAGCTAGAACGATTCGCAGTTAATCCTGGCCTGTTAGAAACA
TCAGAAGGCTGTAGACAAATACTGGGACAGCTACAACCATCCCTTCAGACAGGATCAGAAGAACTTAGAT
CATTATATAATACAGTAGCAACCCTCTATTGTGTGCATCAAAGGATAGAGATAAAAGACACCAAGGAAGC
TTTAGACAAGATAGAGGAAGAGCAAAACAAAAGTAAGACCACCGCACAGCAAGCGGCCGGCCGCTGATCT
TCAGACCTGGAGGAGGAGATATGAGGGACAATTGGAGAAGTGAATTATATAAATATAAAGTAGTAAAAAT
TGAACCATTAGGAGTAGCACCCACCAAGGCAAAGAGAAGAGTGGTGCAGAGAGAAAAAAGAGCAGTGGGA
ATAGGAGCTTTGTTCCTTGGGTTCTTGGGAGCAGCAGGAAGCACTATGGGCGCAGCGTCAATGACGCTGA
CGGTACAGGCCAGACAATTATTGTCTGGTATAGTGCAGCAGCAGAACAATTTGCTGAGGGCTATTGAGGC
GCAACAGCATCTGTTGCAACTCACAGTCTGGGGCATCAAGCAGCTCCAGGCAAGAATCCTGGCTGTGGAA
AGATACCTAAAGGATCAACAGCTCCTGGGGATTTGGGGTTGCTCTGGAAAACTCATTTGCACCACTGCTG
TGCCTTGGAATGCTAGTTGGAGTAATAAATCTCTGGAACAGATTTGGAATCACACGACCTGGATGGAGTG
GGACAGAGAAATTAACAATTACACAAGCTTAATACACTCCTTAATTGAAGAATCGCAAAACCAGCAAGAA
AAGAATGAACAAGAATTATTGGAATTAGATAAATGGGCAAGTTTGTGGAATTGGTTTAACATAACAAATT
GGCTGTGGTATATAAAATTATTCATAATGATAGTAGGAGGCTTGGTAGGTTTAAGAATAGTTTTTGCTGT
ACTTTCTATAGTGAATAGAGTTAGGCAGGGATATTCACCATTATCGTTTCAGACCCACCTCCCAACCCCG
AGGGGACCCGACAGGCCCGAAGGAATAGAAGAAGAAGGTGGAGAGAGAGACAGAGACAGATCCATTCGAT
TAGTGAACGGATCGGCACTGCGTGCGCCAATTCTGCAGACAAATGGCAGTATTCATCCACAATTTTAAAA
GAAAAGGGGGGATTGGGGGGTACAGTGCAGGGGAAAGAATAGTAGACATAATAGCAACAGACATACAAAC
TAAAGAATTACAAAAACAAATTACAAAAATTCAAAATTTTCGGGTTTATTACAGGGACAGCAGAGATCCA
GTTTGGTTAGTACCGGGCCCGGGTCGACTAGTGATCAGTGTGAGGGAGTGTAAAGCTGGGTTTCCCAGAG
AGGGCCTATTTCCCATGATTCCTTCATATTTGCATATACGATACAAGGCTGTTAGAGAGATAATTAGAAT
TAATTTGACTGTAAACACAAAGATATTAGTACAAAATACGTGACGTAGAAAGTAATAATTTCTTGGGTAG
TTTGCAGTTTTAAAATTATGTTTTAAAATGGACTATCATATGCTTACCGTAACTTGAAAGTATTTCGATT
TCTTGGCTTTATATATCTTGTGGAAAGGACGAAACACCGCGAGTTTCGATCGTTGCCCGGTTTTAGAGCT
AGAAATAGCAAGTTAAAATAAGGCTAGTCCGTTATCAACTTGAAAAAGTGGCACCGAGTCGGTGCTTTTT
TGAATTCTAGATCTTGAGACAAATGGCAGTATTCATCCACAATTTTAAAAGAAAAGGGGGGATTGGGGGG
TACAGTGCAGGGGAAAGAATAGTAGACATAATAGCAACAGACATACAAACTAAAGAATTACAAAAACAAA
TTACAAAAATTCAAAATTTTCGGGTTTATTACAGGGACAGCAGAGATCCACTTTGGCGCCGGCAAACCGC
TGTTCCTAGGAATCCCGAGGCCTTCGAGTGGCTCCGGTGCCCGTCAGTGGGCAGAGCGCACATCGCCCAC
AGTCCCCGAGAAGTTGGGGGGAGGGGTCGGCAATTGAACCGGTGCCTAGAGAAGGTGGCGCGGGGTAAAC
TGGGAAAGTGATGTCGTGTACTGGCTCCGCCTTTTTCCCGAGGGTGGGGGAGAACCGTATATAAGTGCAG
TAGTCGCCGTGAACGTTCTTTTTCGCAACGGGTTTGCCGCCAGAACACAGGTGTCGTGACGCGGGACCCG
ACATTAGCGCTACAGCTTAAGCGGGCCACCATGGATTACAAAGACGATGACGATAAGATGGCCCCAAAGA
AGAAGCGGAAGGTCGGTATCCACGGAGTCCCAGCAGCCGACAAGAAGTACAGCATCGGCCTGGACATCGG
CACCAACTCTGTGGGCTGGGCCGTGATCACCGACGAGTACAAGGTGCCCAGCAAGAAATTCAAGGTGCTG
GGCAACACCGACCGGCACAGCATCAAGAAGAACCTGATCGGAGCCCTGCTGTTCGACAGCGGCGAAACAG
CCGAGGCCACCCGGCTGAAGAGAACCGCCAGAAGAAGATACACCAGACGGAAGAACCGGATCTGCTATCT
GCAAGAGATCTTCAGCAACGAGATGGCCAAGGTGGACGACAGCTTCTTCCACAGACTGGAAGAGTCCTTC
CTGGTGGAAGAGGATAAGAAGCACGAGCGGCACCCCATCTTCGGCAACATCGTGGACGAGGTGGCCTACC
ACGAGAAGTACCCCACCATCTACCACCTGAGAAAGAAACTGGTGGACAGCACCGACAAGGCCGACCTGCG
GCTGATCTATCTGGCCCTGGCCCACATGATCAAGTTCCGGGGCCACTTCCTGATCGAGGGCGACCTGAAC
CCCGACAACAGCGACGTGGACAAGCTGTTCATCCAGCTGGTGCAGACCTACAACCAGCTGTTCGAGGAAA
ACCCCATCAACGCCAGCGGCGTGGACGCCAAGGCCATCCTGTCTGCCAGACTGAGCAAGAGCAGACGGCT
GGAAAATCTGATCGCCCAGCTGCCCGGCGAGAAGAAGAATGGCCTGTTCGGAAACCTGATTGCCCTGAGC
CTGGGCCTGACCCCCAACTTCAAGAGCAACTTCGACCTGGCCGAGGATGCCAAACTGCAGCTGAGCAAGG
ACACCTACGACGACGACCTGGACAACCTGCTGGCCCAGATCGGCGACCAGTACGCCGACCTGTTTCTGGC
CGCCAAGAACCTGTCCGACGCCATCCTGCTGAGCGACATCCTGAGAGTGAACACCGAGATCACCAAGGCC
CCCCTGAGCGCCTCTATGATCAAGAGATACGACGAGCACCACCAGGACCTGACCCTGCTGAAAGCTCTCG
TGCGGCAGCAGCTGCCTGAGAAGTACAAAGAGATTTTCTTCGACCAGAGCAAGAACGGCTACGCCGGCTA
CATTGACGGCGGAGCCAGCCAGGAAGAGTTCTACAAGTTCATCAAGCCCATCCTGGAAAAGATGGACGGC
ACCGAGGAACTGCTCGTGAAGCTGAACAGAGAGGACCTGCTGCGGAAGCAGCGGACCTTCGACAACGGCA
GCATCCCCCACCAGATCCACCTGGGAGAGCTGCACGCCATTCTGCGGCGGCAGGAAGATTTTTACCCATT
CCTGAAGGACAACCGGGAAAAGATCGAGAAGATCCTGACCTTCCGCATCCCCTACTACGTGGGCCCTCTG
GCCAGGGGAAACAGCAGATTCGCCTGGATGACCAGAAAGAGCGAGGAAACCATCACCCCCTGGAACTTCG
AGGAAGTGGTGGACAAGGGCGCTTCCGCCCAGAGCTTCATCGAGCGGATGACCAACTTCGATAAGAACCT
GCCCAACGAGAAGGTGCTGCCCAAGCACAGCCTGCTGTACGAGTACTTCACCGTGTATAACGAGCTGACC
AAAGTGAAATACGTGACCGAGGGAATGAGAAAGCCCGCCTTCCTGAGCGGCGAGCAGAAAAAGGCCATCG
TGGACCTGCTGTTCAAGACCAACCGGAAAGTGACCGTGAAGCAGCTGAAAGAGGACTACTTCAAGAAAAT
CGAGTGCTTCGACTCCGTGGAAATCTCCGGCGTGGAAGATCGGTTCAACGCCTCCCTGGGCACATACCAC
GATCTGCTGAAAATTATCAAGGACAAGGACTTCCTGGACAATGAGGAAAACGAGGACATTCTGGAAGATA
TCGTGCTGACCCTGACACTGTTTGAGGACAGAGAGATGATCGAGGAACGGCTGAAAACCTATGCCCACCT
GTTCGACGACAAAGTGATGAAGCAGCTGAAGCGGCGGAGATACACCGGCTGGGGCAGGCTGAGCCGGAAG
CTGATCAACGGCATCCGGGACAAGCAGTCCGGCAAGACAATCCTGGATTTCCTGAAGTCCGACGGCTTCG
CCAACAGAAACTTCATGCAGCTGATCCACGACGACAGCCTGACCTTTAAAGAGGACATCCAGAAAGCCCA
GGTGTCCGGCCAGGGCGATAGCCTGCACGAGCACATTGCCAATCTGGCCGGCAGCCCCGCCATTAAGAAG
GGCATCCTGCAGACAGTGAAGGTGGTGGACGAGCTCGTGAAAGTGATGGGCCGGCACAAGCCCGAGAACA
TCGTGATCGAAATGGCCAGAGAGAACCAGACCACCCAGAAGGGACAGAAGAACAGCCGCGAGAGAATGAA
GCGGATCGAAGAGGGCATCAAAGAGCTGGGCAGCCAGATCCTGAAAGAACACCCCGTGGAAAACACCCAG
CTGCAGAACGAGAAGCTGTACCTGTACTACCTGCAGAATGGGCGGGATATGTACGTGGACCAGGAACTGG
ACATCAACCGGCTGTCCGACTACGATGTGGACCATATCGTGCCTCAGAGCTTTCTGAAGGACGACTCCAT
CGACAACAAGGTGCTGACCAGAAGCGACAAGAACCGGGGCAAGAGCGACAACGTGCCCTCCGAAGAGGTC
GTGAAGAAGATGAAGAACTACTGGCGGCAGCTGCTGAACGCCAAGCTGATTACCCAGAGAAAGTTCGACA
ATCTGACCAAGGCCGAGAGAGGCGGCCTGAGCGAACTGGATAAGGCCGGCTTCATCAAGAGACAGCTGGT
GGAAACCCGGCAGATCACAAAGCACGTGGCACAGATCCTGGACTCCCGGATGAACACTAAGTACGACGAG
AATGACAAGCTGATCCGGGAAGTGAAAGTGATCACCCTGAAGTCCAAGCTGGTGTCCGATTTCCGGAAGG
ATTTCCAGTTTTACAAAGTGCGCGAGATCAACAACTACCACCACGCCCACGACGCCTACCTGAACGCCGT
CGTGGGAACCGCCCTGATCAAAAAGTACCCTAAGCTGGAAAGCGAGTTCGTGTACGGCGACTACAAGGTG
TACGACGTGCGGAAGATGATCGCCAAGAGCGAGCAGGAAATCGGCAAGGCTACCGCCAAGTACTTCTTCT
ACAGCAACATCATGAACTTTTTCAAGACCGAGATTACCCTGGCCAACGGCGAGATCCGGAAGCGGCCTCT
GATCGAGACAAACGGCGAAACCGGGGAGATCGTGTGGGATAAGGGCCGGGATTTTGCCACCGTGCGGAAA
GTGCTGAGCATGCCCCAAGTGAATATCGTGAAAAAGACCGAGGTGCAGACAGGCGGCTTCAGCAAAGAGT
CTATCCTGCCCAAGAGGAACAGCGATAAGCTGATCGCCAGAAAGAAGGACTGGGACCCTAAGAAGTACGG
CGGCTTCGACAGCCCCACCGTGGCCTATTCTGTGCTGGTGGTGGCCAAAGTGGAAAAGGGCAAGTCCAAG
AAACTGAAGAGTGTGAAAGAGCTGCTGGGGATCACCATCATGGAAAGAAGCAGCTTCGAGAAGAATCCCA
TCGACTTTCTGGAAGCCAAGGGCTACAAAGAAGTGAAAAAGGACCTGATCATCAAGCTGCCTAAGTACTC
CCTGTTCGAGCTGGAAAACGGCAGGAAGAGAATGCTGGCCTCTGCCGGCGAACTGCAGAAGGGAAACGAA
CTGGCCCTGCCCTCCAAATATGTGAACTTCCTGTACCTGGCCAGCCACTATGAGAAGCTGAAGGGCTCCC
CCGAGGATAATGAGCAGAAACAGCTGTTTGTGGAACAGCACAAGCACTACCTGGACGAGATCATCGAGCA
GATCAGCGAGTTCTCCAAGAGAGTGATCCTGGCCGACGCTAATCTGGACAAAGTGCTGTCCGCCTACAAC
AAGCACCGGGATAAGCCCATCAGAGAGCAGGCCGAGAATATCATCCACCTGTTTACCCTGACCAATCTGG
GAGCCCCTGCCGCCTTCAAGTACTTTGACACCACCATCGACCGGAAGAGGTACACCAGCACCAAAGAGGT
GCTGGACGCCACCCTGATCCACCAGAGCATCACCGGCCTGTACGAGACACGGATCGACCTGTCTCAGCTG
GGAGGCGACAAGCGTCCTGCTGCTACTAAGAAAGCTGGTCAAGCTAAGAAAAAGAAAGCTAGCGGCAGCG
GCGCCACCAACTTCAGCCTGCTGAAGCAGGCCGGCGACGTGGAGGAGAACCCCGGCCCCATGCCCAAGAA
GAAGAGGAAGGTGTCCAATTTACTGACCGTACACCAAAATTTGCCTGCATTACCGGTCGATGCAACGAGT
GATGAGGTTCGCAAGAACCTGATGGACATGTTCAGGGATCGCCAGGCGTTTTCTGAGCATACCTGGAAAA
TGCTTCTGTCCGTTTGCCGGTCGTGGGCGGCATGGTGCAAGTTGAATAACCGGAAATGGTTTCCCGCAGA
ACCTGAAGATGTTCGCGATTATCTTCTATATCTTCAGGCGCGCGGTCTGGCAGTAAAAACTATCCAGCAA
CATTTGGGCCAGCTAAACATGCTTCATCGTCGGTCCGGGCTGCCACGACCAAGTGACAGCAATGCTGTTT
CACTGGTTATGCGGCGGATCCGAAAAGAAAACGTTGATGCCGGTGAACGTGCAAAACAGGCTCTAGCGTT
CGAACGCACTGATTTCGACCAGGTTCGTTCACTCATGGAAAATAGCGATCGCTGCCAGGATATACGTAAT
CTGGCATTTCTGGGGATTGCTTATAACACCCTGTTACGTATAGCCGAAATTGCCAGGATCAGGGTTAAAG
ATATCTCACGTACTGACGGTGGGAGAATGTTAATCCATATTGGCAGAACGAAAACGCTGGTTAGCACCGC
AGGTGTAGAGAAGGCACTTAGCCTGGGGGTAACTAAACTGGTCGAGCGATGGATTTCCGTATCTGGTGTA
GCTGATGATCCGAATAACTACCTGTTTTGCCGGGTCAGAAAAAATGGTGTTGCCGCGCCATCTGCCACCA
GCCAGCTATCAACTCGCGCCCTGGAAGGGATTTTTGAAGCAACTCATCGATTGATTTACGGCGCTAAGGA
TGACTCTGGTCAGAGATACCTGGCCTGGTCTGGACACAGTGCCCGTGTCGGAGCCGCGCGAGATATGGCC
CGCGCTGGAGTTTCAATACCGGGGATCATGCAAGCTGGTGGCTGGACCAATGTAAATATTGTCATGAACT
ATATCCGTAACCTGGATAGTGAAACAGGGGCAATGGTGCGCCTGCTGGAAGATGGCGATTAGAAACGTTG
TTGTTTGGGGTTGAATTACTCTTCTAGACCGCGGCGCGCCCGATAATCAACCTCTGGATTACAAAATTTG
TGAAAGATTGACTGGTATTCTTAACTATGTTGCTCCTTTTACGCTATGTGGATACGCTGCTTTAATGCCT
TTGTATCATGCTATTGCTTCCCGTATGGCTTTCATTTTCTCCTCCTTGTATAAATCCTGGTTGCTGTCTC
TTTATGAGGAGTTGTGGCCCGTTGTCAGGCAACGTGGCGTGGTGTGCACTGTGTTTGCTGACGCAACCCC
CACTGGTTGGGGCATTGCCACCACCTGTCAGCTCCTTTCCGGGACTTTCGCTTTCCCCCTCCCTATTGCC
ACGGCGGAACTCATCGCCGCCTGCCTTGCCCGCTGCTGGACAGGGGCTCGGCTGTTGGGCACTGACAATT
CCGTGGTGTTGTCGGGGAAATCATCGTCCTTTCCTTGGCTGCTCGCCTGTGTTGCCACCTGGATTCTGCG
CGGGACGTCCTTCTGCTACGTCCCTTCGGCCCTCAATCCAGCGGACCTTCCTTCCCGCGGCCTGCTGCCG
GCTCTGCGGCCTCTTCCGCGTCTTCGCCTTCGCCCTCAGACGAGTCGGATCTCCCTTTGGGCCGCCTCCC
CGCATCGATACCGTCGACCTCGATCGAGACCTAGAAAAACATGGAGCAATCACAAGTAGCAATACAGCAG
CTACCAATGCTGATTGTGCCTGGCTAGAAGCACAAGAGGAGGAGGAGGTGGGTTTTCCAGTCACACCTCA
GGTACCTTTAAGACCAATGACTTACAAGGCAGCTGTAGATCTTAGCCACTTTTTAAAAGAAAAGGGGGGA
CTGGAAGGGCTAATTCACTCCCAACGAAGACAAGATATCCTTGATCTGTGGATCTACCACACACAAGGCT
ACTTCCCTGATTGGCAGAACTACACACCAGGGCCAGGGATCAGATATCCACTGACCTTTGGATGGTGCTA
CAAGCTAGTACCAGTTGAGCAAGAGAAGGTAGAAGAAGCCAATGAAGGAGAGAACACCCGCTTGTTACAC
CCTGTGAGCCTGCATGGGATGGATGACCCGGAGAGAGAAGTATTAGAGTGGAGGTTTGACAGCCGCCTAG
CATTTCATCACATGGCCCGAGAGCTGCATCCGGACTGTACTGGGTCTCTCTGGTTAGACCAGATCTGAGC
CTGGGAGCTCTCTGGCTAACTAGGGAACCCACTGCTTAAGCCTCAATAAAGCTTGCCTTGAGTGCTTCAA
GTAGTGTGTGCCCGTCTGTTGTGTGACTCTGGTAACTAGAGATCCCTCAGACCCTTTTAGTCAGTGTGGA
AAATCTCTAGCAGCATGTGAGCAAAAGGCCAGCAAAAGGCCAGGAACCGTAAAAAGGCCGCGTTGCTGGC
GTTTTTCCATAGGCTCCGCCCCCCTGACGAGCATCACAAAAATCGACGCTCAAGTCAGAGGTGGCGAAAC
CCGACAGGACTATAAAGATACCAGGCGTTTCCCCCTGGAAGCTCCCTCGTGCGCTCTCCTGTTCCGACCC
TGCCGCTTACCGGATACCTGTCCGCCTTTCTCCCTTCGGGAAGCGTGGCGCTTTCTCATAGCTCACGCTG
TAGGTATCTCAGTTCGGTGTAGGTCGTTCGCTCCAAGCTGGGCTGTGTGCACGAACCCCCCGTTCAGCCC
GACCGCTGCGCCTTATCCGGTAACTATCGTCTTGAGTCCAACCCGGTAAGACACGACTTATCGCCACTGG
CAGCAGCCACTGGTAACAGGATTAGCAGAGCGAGGTATGTAGGCGGTGCTACAGAGTTCTTGAAGTGGTG
GCCTAACTACGGCTACACTAGAAGAACAGTATTTGGTATCTGCGCTCTGCTGAAGCCAGTTACCTTCGGA
AAAAGAGTTGGTAGCTCTTGATCCGGCAAACAAACCACCGCTGGTAGCGGTGGTTTTTTTGTTTGCAAGC
AGCAGATTACGCGCAGAAAAAAAGGATCTCAAGAAGATCCTTTGATCTTTTCTACGGGGTCTGACGCTCA
GTGGAACGAAAACTCACGTTAAGGGATTTTGGTCATGAGATTATCAAAAAGGATCTTCACCTAGATCCTT
TTAAATTAAAAATGAAGTTTTAAATCAATCTAAAGTATATATGAGTAAACTTGGTCTGACAGTTACCAAT
GCTTAATCAGTGAGGCACCTATCTCAGCGATCTGTCTATTTCGTTCATCCATAGTTGCCTGACTCCCCGT
CGTGTAGATAACTACGATACGGGAGGGCTTACCATCTGGCCCCAGTGCTGCAATGATACCGCGAGACCCA
CGCTCACCGGCTCCAGATTTATCAGCAATAAACCAGCCAGCCGGAAGGGCCGAGCGCAGAAGTGGTCCTG
CAACTTTATCCGCCTCCATCCAGTCTATTAATTGTTGCCGGGAAGCTAGAGTAAGTAGTTCGCCAGTTAA
TAGTTTGCGCAACGTTGTTGCCATTGCTACAGGCATCGTGGTGTCACGCTCGTCGTTTGGTATGGCTTCA
TTCAGCTCCGGTTCCCAACGATCAAGGCGAGTTACATGATCCCCCATGTTGTGCAAAAAAGCGGTTAGCT
CCTTCGGTCCTCCGATCGTTGTCAGAAGTAAGTTGGCCGCAGTGTTATCACTCATGGTTATGGCAGCACT
GCATAATTCTCTTACTGTCATGCCATCCGTAAGATGCTTTTCTGTGACTGGTGAGTACTCAACCAAGTCA
TTCTGAGAATAGTGTATGCGGCGACCGAGTTGCTCTTGCCCGGCGTCAATACGGGATAATACCGCGCCAC
ATAGCAGAACTTTAAAAGTGCTCATCATTGGAAAACGTTCTTCGGGGCGAAAACTCTCAAGGATCTTACC
GCTGTTGAGATCCAGTTCGATGTAACCCACTCGTGCACCCAACTGATCTTCAGCATCTTTTACTTTCACC
AGCGTTTCTGGGTGAGCAAAAACAGGAAGGCAAAATGCCGCAAAAAAGGGAATAAGGGCGACACGGAAAT
GTTGAATACTCATACTCTTCCTTTTTCAATATTATTGAAGCATTTATCAGGGTTATTGTCTCATGAGCGG
ATACATATTTGAATGTATTTAGAAAAATAAACAAATAGGGGTTCCGCGCACATTTCCCCGAAAAGTGCCA
CCTGACG
Features (pLannotate 1.2.2; 23 found; start..end, strand, type, name):
     30..82      -  misc_feature   bom (fragment): basis of mobility region from pBR322
    237..616     +  enhancer       CMV enhancer: human cytomegalovirus immediate early enhancer
    617..816     +  promoter       CMV promoter: human cytomegalovirus (CMV) immediate early promoter
    834..1014    +  LTR            5' LTR (truncated): truncated 5' long terminal repeat (LTR) from HIV-1
   1061..1186    +  misc_feature   HIV-1 Ψ: packaging signal of human immunodeficiency virus type 1
   1170..1508    +  CDS            HIV-1 gag (fragment): gag protein from human immunodeficiency virus 1; gag
   1683..1916    +  misc_feature   RRE: The Rev response element (RRE) of HIV-1 allows for Rev-dependent mRNA export from the nucleus to the cytoplasm.
   2293..2393    +  CDS            Rev (fragment): human immunodeficiency virus 1 (HIV-1) Rev protein; rev; enhances nuclear export of unspliced and incompletely spliced viral mRNAs
   2443..2560    +  misc_feature   cPPT/CTS: central polypurine tract and central termination sequence of HIV-1
   2660..2900    +  promoter       U6 promoter: RNA polymerase III promoter for human U6 snRNA
   2930..3005    +  misc_RNA       gRNA scaffold: guide RNA scaffold for the Streptococcus pyogenes CRISPR/Cas9 system
   3053..3170    +  misc_feature   cPPT/CTS: central polypurine tract and central termination sequence of HIV-1
   3269..3480    +  promoter       EF-1α core promoter: core promoter for human elongation factor EF-1α
   3609..5210    +  CDS            Cas9(N): N-terminal portion of Streptococcus pyogenes Cas9 (Zetsche et al., 2015)
   5211..7709    +  CDS            Cas9(C): C-terminal portion of Streptococcus pyogenes Cas9 (Zetsche et al., 2015)
   7852..8882    +  CDS            Cre (fragment): site-specific recombinase Cre is a site-specific recombinase from bacteriophage P1. Recombination occurs at loxP sequences.
   8935..9523    +  misc_feature   WPRE: woodchuck hepatitis virus posttranscriptional regulatory element
   9524..9543    +  misc_feature   MCS (fragment): pBluescript multiple cloning site
   9545..10045   +  CDS            nef (fragment): NEF_HV1LA - Experimental evidence at protein level: Swiss-Prot protein existence level 1. Extracellular Nef protein targets CD4(+) T-lymphocytes for apoptosis by interacting with CXCR4 surface receptors. From Human immunodeficiency virus type 1 group M subtype B (isolate Lai) (HIV-1).
  10052..10232   +  LTR            5' LTR (truncated): truncated 5' long terminal repeat (LTR) from HIV-1
  10294..10882   -  rep_origin     ori: high-copy-number ColE1/pMB1/pBR322/pUC origin of replication
  11053..11913   -  CDS            AmpR: β-lactamase; bla; confers resistance to ampicillin, carbenicillin, and related antibiotics
  11914..12018   -  promoter       AmpR promoter: bla
