[The description below was written by a language model from this plasmid's Addgene catalogue record and pLannotate feature annotations shown in this document.]
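Description:
pSECC-sgMARK4-A is an HIV-1-based lentiviral transfer plasmid of about 12 kb, built on the pSECC backbone, that delivers a CRISPR guide, Cas9 and Cre recombinase from a single vector. In bacteria it is maintained through a high-copy ColE1/pUC-type origin and selected with ampicillin via the β-lactamase gene. The viral portion begins with a CMV enhancer/promoter fused to a truncated 5' LTR, which drives transcription of the genomic RNA in packaging cells. It is followed by the Ψ packaging signal with a partial gag sequence, the Rev response element for nuclear export of the unspliced RNA, and a cPPT/CTS element. A second truncated LTR closes the provirus, preceded by a WPRE that enhances transcript expression.

The payload has two expression units. A human U6 RNA polymerase III promoter drives a guide directed against mouse Mark4, fused to the Streptococcus pyogenes gRNA scaffold. Downstream, after a second cPPT/CTS copy, an EF-1α core promoter drives S. pyogenes Cas9, annotated as contiguous N- and C-terminal portions that together span the full coding region. Cre follows shortly afterwards on the same strand. The feature table does not annotate the linker between Cas9 and Cre, so how the two are co-expressed is not stated, and no mammalian selection marker or reporter is annotated.

This arrangement lets one transduction event both edit Mark4 and recombine loxP-flanked alleles in the same cell, for instance activating or deleting conditional alleles in mouse models. The associated publication concerns AMPK-related kinases acting downstream of LKB1 in non-small cell lung cancer, consistent with using this construct to test loss of MARK4 in that setting.
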