Addgene plasmid #138676: pSECC-sgMARK4-A
Purpose: Expresses a mouse MARK4-targeting sgRNA, Cas9, and Cre-recombinase
Depositing lab: Reuben Shaw. Depositing organization: Salk Institute for Biological Studies. Publication: The AMPK-Related Kinases SIK1 and SIK3 Mediate Key Tumor-Suppressive Effects of LKB1 in NSCLC. Hollstein PE, Eichner LJ, Brun SN, Kamireddy A, Svensson RU, Vera LI, Ross DS, Rymoff TJ, Hutchins A, Galvez HM, Williams AE, Shokhirev MN, Screaton RA, Berdeaux R, Shaw RJ. Cancer Discov. 2019 Nov;9(11):1606-1627. doi: 10.1158/2159-8290.CD-18-1261. Epub 2019 Jul 26. PubMed 31350328.
Backbone
  Vector backbone: pSECC
  Vector type: Lentiviral
Growth in bacteria
  Bacterial resistance: Ampicillin, 100 μg/mL
  Growth temperature: 30°C
  Growth strain: NEB Stable
  Copy number: Unknown
Gene/Insert
  Gene/Insert name: sgMARK4 mouse
  gRNA/shRNA sequence: CG AG TTTCG ATCG TTG CCCG
  Species: M. musculus (mouse)
  Entrez Gene: Mark4 (a.k.a. 2410090P21Rik, C79806, Markl1)
  Promoter: hU6
  Cloning method: Restriction Enzyme; 5′ cloning site unknown (unknown if destroyed)
Terms and licenses: Academic/Nonprofit Terms; Industry Terms: Not Available to Industry
How to cite: pSECC-sgMARK4-A was a gift from Reuben Shaw (Addgene plasmid # 138676 ; http://n2t.net/addgene:138676 ; RRID:Addgene_138676)
