>Addgene plasmid #138676 | pSECC-sgMARK4-A | depositor partial sequence | sequence record 268000 | hU6 FWD Sequence
GNNTNATTTCGATTTCTTGGCTTTATATATCTTGTGGAAGGACGAAACACCGCGAGTTTCGATCGTTGCC
CGGTTTTAGAGCTAGAAATAGCAAGTTAAAATAAGGCTAGTCCGTTATCAACTTGAAAAAGTGGCACCGA
GTCGGTGCTTTTTTGAATTCTAGATCTTGAGACAAATGGCAGTATTCATCCACAATTTTAAAAGAAAAGG
GGGGATTGGGGGGTACAGTGCAGGGGAAAGAATAGTAGACATAATAGCAACAGACATACAAACTAAAGAA
TTACAAAAACAAATTACAAAAATTCAAAATTTTCGGGTTTATTACAGGGACAGCAGAGATCCACTTTGGC
GCCGGCAAACCGCTGTTCCTAGGAATCCCGAGGCCTTCGAGTGGCTCCGGTGCCCGTCAGTGGGCAGAGC
GCACATCGCCCACAGTCCCCGAGAAGTTGGGGGGAGGGGTCGGCAATTGAACCGGTGCCTAGAGAAGGTG
GCGCGGGGTAAACTGGGAAAGTGATGTCGTGTACTGGCTCCGCCTTTTTCCCGAGGGTGGGGGAGAACCG
TATATAAGTGCAGTAGTCGCCGTGAACGTTCTTTTTCGCAACGGGTTTGCCGCCAGAACACAGGTGTCGT
GACGCGGGACCCGACATTAGCGCTACAGCTTAAGCGGGCCACCATGGATTACAAAGACGGATGACGATAA
GATGGCCCCAAAGAAGAAGCGGAAGGTCGGTATCCACGGAGTCCCAGCAGCCGACAAGAAGTACAGCATC
GGCCTGGACATCGGCACCAACTCTGTGGGCTGGGCCGTGATCACCGACGAGTACAAGGTGCCCAGCAAGA
AATTCATGGTGCTGGGCAACACAGACCCGGAACAGCATCAAGAAGAACTGATCGGACCCCTGCTGTTCGA
CAGCGGAATACAGCCCAGGCCCCCCGGCTTGAAGAGAACCACCAGAAGAGATACCCAGACGGATAACCGG
ATTCTGCTATCTGCTAAAATTCTTTCGCAAGGAGATGGTCAAAGTGGACCACGAGCTTCATCCGAGAACT
GGATGAGTCCTTCCCTGGGGGAAAGAGGTATATGCGCACGAGTGCGCCCGCATCATCGGTAATATTCGGA
GACAAGGTAGCTCTAACACAGAAGATCCCCGCGATTTAGCCCGTGAGAAAGATACCTGGTGGACACACAC
CTGACAGGAGCTGAAACCGTGCGAATGTACTCGATCGGTGTCCATG
